>Addgene plasmid #102549 | pm-iATPSnFR1.1 | addgene full sequence | sequence record 196779 | Addgene NGS Result
GACATTGATTATTGACTAGTTATTAATAGTAATCAATTACGGGGTCATTAGTTCATAGCCCATATATGGA
GTTCCGCGTTACATAACTTACGGTAAATGGCCCGCCTGGCTGACCGCCCAACGACCCCCGCCCATTGACG
TCAATAATGACGTATGTTCCCATAGTAACGCCAATAGGGACTTTCCATTGACGTCAATGGGTGGAGTATT
TACGGTAAACTGCCCACTTGGCAGTACATCAAGTGTATCATATGCCAAGTACGCCCCCTATTGACGTCAA
TGACGGTAAATGGCCCGCCTGGCATTATGCCCAGTACATGACCTTATGGGACTTTCCTACTTGGCAGTAC
ATCTACGTATTAGTCATCGCTATTACCATGGTGATGCGGTTTTGGCAGTACATCAATGGGCGTGGATAGC
GGTTTGACTCACGGGGATTTCCAAGTCTCCACCCCATTGACGTCAATGGGAGTTTGTTTTGGCACCAAAA
TCAACGGGACTTTCCAAAATGTCGTAACAACTCCGCCCCATTGACGCAAATGGGCGGTAGGCGTGTACGG
TGGGAGGTCTATATAAGCAGAACTCTCTGGCTAACTAGAGAACCCACTGCTTACTGGCTTATCGAAATTA
ATACGACTCACTATAGGGAGACCCAAGCTTGGTACCGAACTCGGATCCACTAGTAACGGCCGCCAGTGTG
CTGGAATTCGGCTTGGGGATATCCACCATGGAGACAGACACACTCCTGCTATGGGTACTGCTGCTCTGGG
TTCCAGGTTCCACTGGTGACAGATCTATGAAGACTATTCACGTGAGTGTCGTAACTCCCGACGGGCCTGT
ATATGAGGATGACGTTGAAATGGTGAGCGTCAAAGCAAAAAGTGGCGAGCTCGGTATTCTCCCAGGCCAC
ATTCCCTTGAAAGCTCCCCTAGAGATCAGTGCCGCACGCCTGAAGAAAGGGGGCAAAACACAGTATATCG
CTGTGTCAGGCGGCAACCTCGAAGTGCGGCCTGACAAGGTGACCATCTATGCCCAGGCAGCCGAGAGGGC
TGAGGATATCGATGTCCTGCGCGCCAAGAAAGCCAAGGAGAGAGCCGAGCGCCGACTCCAATCACAGGTC
CTGAGCCACAACGTCTATATCACCGCCGACAAGCAGAAGAACGGCATCAAGGCGAACTTCAAGATCCGCC
ACAACGTGGAGGACGGCAGCATGCAGCTCGCCGACCACTACCAGCAGAACACCCCCATCGGCGACGGCCC
CGTGCTGCTGCCCGACAACCACTACCTGAGCACCCAGTCCGTGCTGAGCAAAGACCCTAACGAGAAGCGC
GATCACATGGTCCTGCTGGAGTTCGTGACCGTCGCCGGGATCACTCTCGGCATGGACGAGCTGTACAAGG
GCGGTACCGGAGGGAGCATGAGCAAGGGCGAGGAGCTGTTCACCGGGGTGGTGCCCATCCTGGTCGAGCT
GGACGGCGACGTAAACGGCCACAAGTTCAGCGTGCGCGGCGAGGGCGAGGGCGATGCCACCAACGGCAAG
CTGACCCTGAAGTTCATCTGCACCACCGGCAAGCTGCCCGTGCCCTGGCCCACCCTCGTGACCACCCTGA
CCTACGGCGTGCAGTGCTTCAGCCGCTACCCCGACCACATGAAGCAGCACGACTTCTTCAAGTCCGCCAT
GCCCGAAGGCTACGTCCAGGAGCGCACCATCAGCTTCAAGGACGACGGCACCTACAAGACCCGCGCCGAG
GTGAAGTTCGAGGGCGACACCCTGGTGAACCGCATCGAGCTGAAGGGCATCGACTTCAAGGAGGACGGCA
ACATCCTGGGGCACAAGCTGGAGTACAACTTTGGGTTGCACGACATCGATTTTAAGCGCGCCGAGCTCAG
CCTTAAGCGCGCAATGAATAGGCTCTCAGTTGCCGAAATGAAGCTGCAGGTCGACGAACAAAAACTCATC
TCAGAAGAGGATCTGAATGCTGTGGGCCAGGACACGCAGGAGGTCATCGTGGTGCCACACTCCTTGCCCT
TTAAGGTGGTGGTGATCTCAGCCATCCTGGCCCTGGTGGTGCTCACCATCATCTCCCTTATCATCCTCAT
CATGCTTTGGCAGAAGAAGCCACGTTAGGCGGCCGCTCGAGATCAGCCTCGACTGTGCCTTCTAGTTGCC
AGCCATCTGTTGTTTGCCCCTCCCCCGTGCCTTCCTTGACCCTGGAAGGTGCCACTCCCACTGTCCTTTC
CTAATAAAATGAGGAAATTGCATCGCATTGTCTGAGTAGGTGTCATTCTATTCTGGGGGGTGGGGTGGGG
CAGGACAGCAAGGGGGAGGATTGGGAAGACAATAGCAGGCGTGCTGGGGATGCGGTGGGCTCTATGGCTT
CTGAGGCGGAAAGAACCAGTGGCGGTAATACGGTTATCCACAGAATCAGGGGATAACGCAGGAAAGAACA
TGTGAGCAAAAGGCCAGCAAAAGGCCAGGAACCGTAAAAAGGCCGCGTTGCTGGCGTTTTTCCATAGGCT
CCGCCCCCCTGACGAGCATCACAAAAATCGACGCTCAAGTCAGAGGTGGCGAAACCCGACAGGACTATAA
AGATACCAGGCGTTTCCCCCTGGAAGCTCCCTCGTGCGCTCTCCTGTTCCGACCCTGCCGCTTACCGGAT
ACCTGTCCGCCTTTCTCCCTTCGGGAAGCGTGGCGCTTTCTCATAGCTCACGCTGTAGGTATCTCAGTTC
GGTGTAGGTCGTTCGCTCCAAGCTGGGCTGTGTGCACGAACCCCCCGTTCAGCCCGACCGCTGCGCCTTA
TCCGGTAACTATCGTCTTGAGTCCAACCCGGTAAGACACGACTTATCGCCACTGGCAGCAGCCACTGGTA
ACAGGATTAGCAGAGCGAGGTATGTAGGCGGTGCTACAGAGTTCTTGAAGTGGTGGCCTAACTACGGCTA
CACTAGAAGAACAGTATTTGGTATCTGCGCTCTGCTGAAGCCAGTTACCTTCGGAAAAAGAGTTGGTAGC
TCTTGATCCGGCAAACAAACCACCGCTGGTAGCGGTGGTTTTTTTGTTTGCAAGCAGCAGATTACGCGCA
GAAAAAAAGGATCTCAAGAAGATCCTTTGATCTTTTCTACGGGGTCTGACGCTCAGTGGAACGAAAACTC
ACGTTAAGGGATTTTGGTCATGAGATTATCAAAAAGGATCTTCACCTAGATCCTTTTAAATTAAAAATGA
AGTTTTAAATCAATCTAAAGTATATATGAGTAACCTGAGGCTATGGCAGGGCCTGCCGCCCCGACGTTGG
CTGCGAGCCCTGGGCCTTCACCCGAACTTGGGGGGTGGGGTGGGGAAAAGGAAGAAACGCGGGCGTATTG
GCCCCAATGGGGTCTCGGTGGGGTATCGACAGAGTGCCAGCCCTGGGACCGAACCCCGCGTTTATGAACA
AACGACCCAACACCGTGCGTTTTATTCTGTCTTTTTATTGCCGTCATAGCGCGGGTTCCTTCCGGTATTG
TCTCCTTCCGTGTTTCAGTTAGCCTCCCCCTAGGGTGGGCGAAGAACTCCAGCATGAGATCCCCGCGCTG
GAGGATCATCCAGCCGGCGTCCCGGAAAACGATTCCGAAGCCCAACCTTTCATAGAAGGCGGCGGTGGAA
TCGAAATCTCGTGATGGCAGGTTGGGCGTCGCTTGGTCGGTCATTTCGAACCCCAGAGTCCCGCTCAGAA
GAACTCGTCAAGAAGGCGATAGAAGGCGATGCGCTGCGAATCGGGAGCGGCGATACCGTAAAGCACGAGG
AAGCGGTCAGCCCATTCGCCGCCAAGCTCTTCAGCAATATCACGGGTAGCCAACGCTATGTCCTGATAGC
GGTCCGCCACACCCAGCCGGCCACAGTCGATGAATCCAGAAAAGCGGCCATTTTCCACCATGATATTCGG
CAAGCAGGCATCGCCATGGGTCACGACGAGATCCTCGCCGTCGGGCTTGCTCGCCTTGAGCCTGGCGAAC
AGTTCGGCTGGCGCGAGCCCCTGATGCTCTTCGTCCAGATCATCCTGATCGACAAGACCGGCTTCCATCC
GAGTACGTGCTCGCTCGATGCGATGTTTCGCTTGGTGGTCGAATGGGCAGGTAGCCGGATCAAGCGTATG
CAGCCGCCGCATTGCATCAGCCATGATGGATACTTTCTCGGCAGGAGCAAGGTGAGATGACAGGAGATCC
TGCCCCGGCACTTCGCCCAATAGCAGCCAGTCCCTTCCCGCTTCAGTGACAACGTCGAGCACAGCTGCGC
AAGGAACGCCCGTCGTGGCCAGCCACGATAGCCGCGCTGCCTCGTCTTGCAGTTCATTCAGGGCACCGGA
CAGGTCGGTCTTGACAAAAAGAACCGGGCGCCCCTGCGCTGACAGCCGGAACACGGCGGCATCAGAGCAG
CCGATTGTCTGTTGTGCCCAGTCATAGCCGAATAGCCTCTCCACCCAAGCGGCCGGAGAACCTGCGTGCA
ATCCATCTTGTTCAATCATGCGAAACGATCCTCATCCTGTCTCTTGATCGATCTTTGCAAAAGCCTAGGC
CTCCAAAAAAGCCTCCTCACTACTTCTGGAATAGCTCAGAGGCCGGGCCTCGGCCTCTGCATAAATAAAA
AAAATTAGTCAGCCATGGGGCGGAGAATGGGCGGAACTGGGCGGAGTTAGGGGCGGGATGGGCGGAGTTA
GGGGCGGGACTATGGTTGCTGACTAATTGAGATGCTTGCTTTGCATACTTCTGCCTGCTGGGGAGCCTGG
GGACTTTCCACACCTGGTTGCTGACTAATTGAGATGCTTGCTTTGCATACTTCTGCCTGCTGGGGAGCCT
GGGGACTTTCCACACCCTAACTGACACACATTCCACAGCTGGTTCTTTCCGCCTCAGGACTCTTCCTTTT
TCAATAAATCAATCTAAAGTATATATGAGTAAACTTGGTCTGACAGTTACCAATGCTTAATCAGTGAGGC
ACCTATCTCAGCGATCTGTCTATTTCGTTCATCCATAGTTGCCTGACTCCCCGTCGTGTAGATAACTACG
ATACGGGAGGGCTTACCATCTGGCCCCAGTGCTGCAATGATACCGCGAGACCCACGCTCACCGGCTCCAG
ATTTATCAGCAATAAACCAGCCAGCCGGAAGGGCCGAGCGCAGAAGTGGTCCTGCAACTTTATCCGCCTC
CATCCAGTCTATTAATTGTTGCCGGGAAGCTAGAGTAAGTAGTTCGCCAGTTAATAGTTTGCGCAACGTT
GTTGCCATTGCTACAGGCATCGTGGTGTCACGCTCGTCGTTTGGTATGGCTTCATTCAGCTCCGGTTCCC
AACGATCAAGGCGAGTTACATGATCCCCCATGTTGTGCAAAAAAGCGGTTAGCTCCTTCGGTCCTCCGAT
CGTTGTCAGAAGTAAGTTGGCCGCAGTGTTATCACTCATGGTTATGGCAGCACTGCATAATTCTCTTACT
GTCATGCCATCCGTAAGATGCTTTTCTGTGACTGGTGAGTACTCAACCAAGTCATTCTGAGAATAGTGTA
TGCGGCGACCGAGTTGCTCTTGCCCGGCGTCAATACGGGATAATACCGCGCCACATAGCAGAACTTTAAA
AGTGCTCATCATTGGAAAACGTTCTTCGGGGCGAAAACTCTCAAGGATCTTACCGCTGTTGAGATCCAGT
TCGATGTAACCCACTCGTGCACCCAACTGATCTTCAGCATCTTTTACTTTCACCAGCGTTTCTGGGTGAG
CAAAAACAGGAAGGCAAAATGCCGCAAAAAAGGGAATAAGGGCGACACGGAAATGTTGAATACTCATACT
CTTCCTTTTTCAATATTATTGAAGCATTTATCAGGGTTATTGTCTCATGAGCGGATACATATTTGAATGT
ATTTAGAAAAATAAACAAATAGGGGTTCCGCGCACATTTCCCCGAAAAGTGCCACCTG
[124 nt withheld, positions 5939-6062]
C
[91 nt withheld, positions 6064-6154]
A
[49 nt withheld, positions 6156-6204]
CCTTTGACGTTGGAGTCCACGTTCTTT
[37 nt withheld, positions 6232-6268]
ACCCTATCTCGGTCTATTCTTTTGATTTATAAGGGATTTTGCCGATTTCGGCCTATTGGTTAAAAAATGA
GCTGATTTAACAAAAATTTAACGCGAATTTTAACAAAATATTAACGCTTACAATTTACGCGCGCGTT
Features (pLannotate 1.2.2; 20 found; start..end, strand, type, name):
      1..380     +  enhancer       CMV enhancer: human cytomegalovirus immediate early enhancer
    381..581     +  promoter       CMV promoter: human cytomegalovirus (CMV) immediate early promoter
    583..613     +  LTR            5' LTR (truncated) (fragment): truncated 5' long terminal repeat (LTR) from HIV-1
    629..647     +  promoter       T7 promoter: promoter for bacteriophage T7 RNA polymerase
    728..790     +  sig_peptide    Igκ leader: leader sequence from mouse immunoglobulin κ light chain
    797..1117    +  CDS            atpC (fragment): ATPE_GEOKA - Experimental evidence at protein level: Swiss-Prot protein existence level 1. Produces ATP from ADP in the presence of a proton gradient across the membrane. From Geobacillus kaustophilus (strain HTA426).
   1130..1849    +  CDS            cEGFP: cEGFP is a basic (constitutively fluorescent) green fluorescent protein published in 2008, derived from Aequorea victoria.
   1979..2125    +  CDS            PDGFRβ TM domain: transmembrane domain from platelet derived growth factor receptor beta
   2153..2264    +  polyA_signal   bGH poly(A) signal: bovine growth hormone polyadenylation signal
   2381..2399    +  promoter       SV40 promoter (fragment): SV40 enhancer and early promoter
   2509..3097    -  rep_origin     ori: high-copy-number ColE1/pMB1/pBR322/pUC origin of replication
   3319..3335    +  polyA_signal   bGH poly(A) signal (fragment): bovine growth hormone polyadenylation signal
   3426..3473    -  polyA_signal   HSV TK poly(A) signal: herpes simplex virus thymidine kinase polyadenylation signal (Cole and Stacy, 1985)
   3532..3684    -  CDS            ble (fragment): BLE_KLEPN - Experimental evidence at protein level: Swiss-Prot protein existence level 1. Binding protein with a strong affinity to the bleomycin family of antibiotics. Binds to CL990; an antimitotic-antibiotic compound. From Klebsiella pneumoniae.
   3705..4499    -  CDS            NeoR/KanR: aminoglycoside phosphotransferase from Tn5; aph(3')-II (or nptII); confers resistance to neomycin, kanamycin, and G418 (Geneticin®)
   4534..4887    -  promoter       SV40 promoter: SV40 enhancer and early promoter
   4889..4906    -  promoter       AmpR promoter (fragment): bla
   4947..5807    -  CDS            AmpR: β-lactamase; bla; confers resistance to ampicillin, carbenicillin, and related antibiotics
   5808..5912    -  promoter       AmpR promoter: bla
   5939..6367    +  rep_origin     f1 ori (sequence partly withheld): f1 bacteriophage origin of replication; arrow indicates direction of (+) strand synthesis
