[The description below was written by a language model from this plasmid's Addgene catalogue record and pLannotate feature annotations shown in this document.]
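Description:
pm-iATPSnFR1.1 is a mammalian expression plasmid built on the pDisplay backbone that places the genetically encoded ATP sensor iATPSnFR1.1 on the outer face of the plasma membrane. The 6.4 kb plasmid is propagated in E. coli through a high-copy ColE1/pUC-type origin and selected with ampicillin via a β-lactamase gene driven by its own promoter. An f1 origin is also present. For selection in mammalian cells, the backbone carries an SV40 early promoter driving a NeoR/KanR (Tn5 aminoglycoside phosphotransferase) cassette, which confers G418 resistance and ends in an HSV TK polyadenylation signal. Several short annotated fragments (a truncated HIV-1 LTR piece, a ble fragment, and partial SV40, AmpR promoter and bGH sequences) look like backbone remnants or incidental matches rather than functional elements.

The expression cassette uses the CMV immediate early enhancer and promoter, followed by a T7 promoter, and terminates in a bovine growth hormone poly(A) signal. The open reading frame begins with the mouse Igκ light chain leader, which directs the protein into the secretory pathway, and ends with the PDGFRβ transmembrane domain, which anchors it in the membrane so that the sensor faces the extracellular space. Between these lie a fragment matching the ε subunit of a bacterial F-type ATP synthase (atpC, best match Geobacillus kaustophilus), which presumably serves as the ATP-binding module, and a GFP-derived sequence annotated as cEGFP that provides the fluorescent readout. The associated publication title describes a single-wavelength sensor, and the record's stated purpose is a membrane-displayed ATP sensor for mammalian cells, that is, for imaging ATP at the cell surface. The record does not state how version 1.1 differs from other versions of the sensor.
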