Addgene plasmid #102549: pm-iATPSnFR1.1
Purpose: membrane displayed ATP sensor for mammalian cells
Depositing lab: Baljit Khakh. Depositing organization: University of California, Los Angeles (UCLA). Publication: A genetically encoded single-wavelength sensor for imaging cytosolic and cell surface ATP. Lobas MA, Tao R, Nagai J, Kronschlager MT, Borden PM, Marvin JS, Looger LL, Khakh BS. Nat Commun. 2019 Feb 12;10(1):711. doi: 10.1038/s41467-019-08441-5. PubMed 30755613.
Backbone
  Vector backbone: pdisplay
  Vector type: Mammalian Expression
Growth in bacteria
  Bacterial resistance: Ampicillin, 100 μg/mL
  Growth temperature: 37°C
  Growth strain: DH5alpha
  Copy number: Unknown
Gene/Insert
  Gene/Insert name: iATPSnFR1.1
Terms and licenses: Academic/Nonprofit Terms; Industry Terms: Not Available to Industry
How to cite: pm-iATPSnFR1.1 was a gift from Baljit Khakh (Addgene plasmid # 102549 ; http://n2t.net/addgene:102549 ; RRID:Addgene_102549)
